Addgene plasmid #194983: pSico-shHDAC2
Purpose: conditional knock down HDAC2
Depositing lab: Angelique Bordey. Depositing organization: Yale University.
Backbone
  Vector backbone: pSico
  Vector type: Bacterial Expression
Growth in bacteria
  Bacterial resistance: Ampicillin, 100 μg/mL
  Growth temperature: 37°C
  Growth strain: DH5alpha
  Copy number: High Copy
Gene/Insert
  Gene/Insert name: shHDAC2
  gRNA/shRNA sequence: GACCGTCTCATTCCATAAA
  Species: M. musculus (mouse)
  Cloning method: Restriction Enzyme; 5′ cloning site Unknown (unknown if destroyed)
Terms and licenses: Academic/Nonprofit Terms; Industry Terms: Not Available to Industry
How to cite: pSico-shHDAC2 was a gift from Angelique Bordey (Addgene plasmid # 194983 ; http://n2t.net/addgene:194983 ; RRID:Addgene_194983)
