[The description below was written by a language model from this plasmid's Addgene catalogue record and pLannotate feature annotations shown in this document.]
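Description:
pSico-shHDAC2 is a Cre-conditional shRNA construct built on the pSico backbone and intended for conditional knockdown of mouse HDAC2. The catalogue lists the vector type as bacterial expression, but the annotated features are those of an HIV-1-based lentiviral transfer vector. A CMV enhancer/promoter is fused to a truncated 5' LTR and followed by the Ψ packaging signal, a gag fragment, the RRE and the cPPT/CTS. A WPRE and a second truncated LTR lie downstream of the payload. These elements allow the genomic RNA to be transcribed, packaged and integrated when helper functions are supplied in trans. The plasmid is propagated in E. coli through a high-copy ColE1/pUC-type origin and is selected with ampicillin via the β-lactamase gene.

The payload begins with a mouse U6 RNA polymerase III promoter fragment, which is immediately interrupted by a cassette flanked by two lox sites in the same orientation (annotated as loxP511). This cassette contains a CMV enhancer/promoter driving EGFP. The feature table does not annotate the shRNA hairpin, but the unannotated region just after the second lox site, next to multiple cloning site fragments, is its likely location. In this arrangement the floxed CMV-EGFP cassette separates the U6 promoter from the hairpin, so the shRNA is not expressed and cells carrying the construct fluoresce green. Cre recombinase excises the cassette, which removes EGFP and places the U6 promoter next to the hairpin, switching on HDAC2 knockdown. The construct therefore supports cell-type-specific or temporally controlled silencing of HDAC2 in mouse cells or tissues, with loss of EGFP marking recombination. The record does not specify the cloning sites used.
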