Features (pLannotate 1.2.2; 24 found; start..end, strand, type, name):
    529..629     +  CDS            Rev (fragment): human immunodeficiency virus 1 (HIV-1) Rev protein; rev; enhances nuclear export of unspliced and incompletely spliced viral mRNAs
    679..796     +  misc_feature   cPPT/CTS: central polypurine tract and central termination sequence of HIV-1
    855..1123    +  promoter       U6 promoter (fragment): RNA polymerase III promoter for mouse U6 snRNA (Das et al., 1988)
   1124..1157    +  protein_bind   loxP511: Cre-mediated recombination occurs in the 8-bp core sequence (GTATACAT). loxP511 sites are compatible with each other, but incompatible with wild-type loxP sites. Cre recombinase
   1257..1560    +  enhancer       CMV enhancer: human cytomegalovirus immediate early enhancer
   1561..1764    +  promoter       CMV promoter: human cytomegalovirus (CMV) immediate early promoter
   1809..2525    +  CDS            EGFP: EGFP is a basic (constitutively fluorescent) green fluorescent protein published in 1996, derived from Aequorea victoria. It is reported to be a rapidly-maturing weak dimer with moderate acid sensitivity.
   2536..2569    +  protein_bind   loxP511: Cre-mediated recombination occurs in the 8-bp core sequence (GTATACAT). loxP511 sites are compatible with each other, but incompatible with wild-type loxP sites. Cre recombinase
   2631..2656    -  misc_feature   MCS (fragment): pBluescript multiple cloning site
   2701..2724    +  misc_feature   MCS (fragment): pBluescript multiple cloning site
   2724..3312    +  misc_feature   WPRE: woodchuck hepatitis virus posttranscriptional regulatory element
   3313..3332    +  misc_feature   MCS (fragment): pBluescript multiple cloning site
   3334..3834    +  CDS            nef (fragment): NEF_HV1LA - Experimental evidence at protein level: Swiss-Prot protein existence level 1. Extracellular Nef protein targets CD4(+) T-lymphocytes for apoptosis by interacting with CXCR4 surface receptors. From Human immunodeficiency virus type 1 group M subtype B (isolate Lai) (HIV-1).
   3841..4021    +  LTR            5' LTR (truncated): truncated 5' long terminal repeat (LTR) from HIV-1
   4083..4671    -  rep_origin     ori: high-copy-number ColE1/pMB1/pBR322/pUC origin of replication
   4842..5702    -  CDS            AmpR: β-lactamase; bla; confers resistance to ampicillin, carbenicillin, and related antibiotics
   5703..5807    -  promoter       AmpR promoter: bla
   5866..5918    -  misc_feature   bom (fragment): basis of mobility region from pBR322
   6073..6452    +  enhancer       CMV enhancer: human cytomegalovirus immediate early enhancer
   6453..6652    +  promoter       CMV promoter: human cytomegalovirus (CMV) immediate early promoter
   6670..6850    +  LTR            5' LTR (truncated): truncated 5' long terminal repeat (LTR) from HIV-1
   6897..7022    +  misc_feature   HIV-1 Ψ: packaging signal of human immunodeficiency virus type 1
   7006..7344    +  CDS            HIV-1 gag (fragment): gag protein from human immunodeficiency virus 1; gag
   7519..152     +  misc_feature   RRE (across the origin): The Rev response element (RRE) of HIV-1 allows for Rev-dependent mRNA export from the nucleus to the cytoplasm.
>Addgene plasmid #194983 | pSico-shHDAC2 | addgene full sequence | sequence record 386019 | Addgene NGS Result
CAATTATTGTCTGGTATAGTGCAGCAGCAGAACAATTTGCTGAGGGCTATTGAGGCGCAACAGCATCTGT
TGCAACTCACAGTCTGGGGCATCAAGCAGCTCCAGGCAAGAATCCTGGCTGTGGAAAGATACCTAAAGGA
TCAACAGCTCCTGGGGATTTGGGGTTGCTCTGGAAAACTCATTTGCACCACTGCTGTGCCTTGGAATGCT
AGTTGGAGTAATAAATCTCTGGAACAGATTTGGAATCACACGACCTGGATGGAGTGGGACAGAGAAATTA
ACAATTACACAAGCTTAATACACTCCTTAATTGAAGAATCGCAAAACCAGCAAGAAAAGAATGAACAAGA
ATTATTGGAATTAGATAAATGGGCAAGTTTGTGGAATTGGTTTAACATAACAAATTGGCTGTGGTATATA
AAATTATTCATAATGATAGTAGGAGGCTTGGTAGGTTTAAGAATAGTTTTTGCTGTACTTTCTATAGTGA
ATAGAGTTAGGCAGGGATATTCACCATTATCGTTTCAGACCCACCTCCCAACCCCGAGGGGACCCGACAG
GCCCGAAGGAATAGAAGAAGAAGGTGGAGAGAGAGACAGAGACAGATCCATTCGATTAGTGAACGGATCG
GCACTGCGTGCGCCAATTCTGCAGACAAATGGCAGTATTCATCCACAATTTTAAAAGAAAAGGGGGGATT
GGGGGGTACAGTGCAGGGGAAAGAATAGTAGACATAATAGCAACAGACATACAAACTAAAGAATTACAAA
AACAAATTACAAAAATTCAAAATTTTCGGGTTTATTACAGGGACAGCAGAGATCCAGTTTGGTTAGTACC
GGGCCCGCTCTAGAGATCCGACGCGCCATCTCTAGGCCCGCGCCGGCCCCCTCGCACAGACTTGTGGGAG
AAGCTCGGCTACTCCCCTGCCCCGGTTAATTTGCATATAATATTTCCTAGTAACTATAGAGGCTTAATGT
GCGATAAAAGACAGATAATCTGTTCTTTTTAATACTAGCTACATTTTACATGATAGGCTTGGATTTCTAT
AAGAGATACAAATACTAAATTATTATTTTAAAAAACAGCACAAAAGGAAACTCACCCTAACTGTAAAGTA
ATTATAACTTCGTATAGTATAAATTATACGAAGTTATAAGCCTTGGTTTTTTGAATTCCGTATTACCGCC
ATGCATTAGTTATTAATAGTAATCAATTACGGGGTCATTAGTTCATAGCCCATATATGGAGTTCCGCGTT
ACATAACTTACGGTAAATGGCCCGCCTGGCTGACCGCCCAACGACCCCCGCCCATTGACGTCAATAATGA
CGTATGTTCCCATAGTAACGCCAATAGGGACTTTCCATTGACGTCAATGGGTGGAGTATTTACGGTAAAC
TGCCCACTTGGCAGTACATCAAGTGTATCATATGCCAAGTACGCCCCCTATTGACGTCAATGACGGTAAA
TGGCCCGCCTGGCATTATGCCCAGTACATGACCTTATGGGACTTTCCTACTTGGCAGTACATCTACGTAT
TAGTCATCGCTATTACCATGGTGATGCGGTTTTGGCAGTACATCAATGGGCGTGGATAGCGGTTTGACTC
ACGGGGATTTCCAAGTCTCCACCCCATTGACGTCAATGGGAGTTTGTTTTGGCACCAAAATCAACGGGAC
TTTCCAAAATGTCGTAACAACTCCGCCCCATTGACGCAAATGGGCGGTAGGCGTGTACGGTGGGAGGTCT
ATATAAGCAGAGCTGGTTTAGTGAACCGTCAGATCCGCTAGCGCTACCGGTCGCCACCATGGTGAGCAAG
GGCGAGGAGCTGTTCACCGGGGTGGTGCCCATCCTGGTCGAGCTGGACGGCGACGTAAACGGCCACAAGT
TCAGCGTGTCCGGCGAGGGCGAGGGCGATGCCACCTACGGCAAGCTGACCCTGAAGTTCATCTGCACCAC
CGGCAAGCTGCCCGTGCCCTGGCCCACCCTCGTGACCACCCTGACCTACGGCGTGCAGTGCTTCAGCCGC
TACCCCGACCACATGAAGCAGCACGACTTCTTCAAGTCCGCCATGCCCGAAGGCTACGTCCAGGAGCGCA
CCATCTTCTTCAAGGACGACGGCAACTACAAGACCCGCGCCGAGGTGAAGTTCGAGGGCGACACCCTGGT
GAACCGCATCGAGCTGAAGGGCATCGACTTCAAGGAGGACGGCAACATCCTGGGGCACAAGCTGGAGTAC
AACTACAACAGCCACAACGTCTATATCATGGCCGACAAGCAGAAGAACGGCATCAAGGTGAACTTCAAGA
TCCGCCACAACATCGAGGACGGCAGCGTGCAGCTCGCCGACCACTACCAGCAGAACACCCCCATCGGCGA
CGGCCCCGTGCTGCTGCCCGACAACCACTACCTGAGCACCCAGTCCGCCCTGAGCAAAGACCCCAACGAG
AAGCGCGATCACATGGTCCTGCTGGAGTTCGTGACCGCCGCCGGGATCACTCTCGGCATGGACGAGCTGT
ACAAGTAGCGGCCGCATAACTTCGTATAGTATAAATTATACGAAGTTATAAGCCTTGTTTGACCGTCTCA
TTCCATAAACTCGAGTTTATGGAATGAGACGGTCTTTTTTCTCGAGGTCGACGGTATCGATAAGCTCGCT
TCACGAGATCATGTTTAAGGGTTCCGGTTCCACTAGGTACAATTCGATATCAAGCTTATCGATAATCAAC
CTCTGGATTACAAAATTTGTGAAAGATTGACTGGTATTCTTAACTATGTTGCTCCTTTTACGCTATGTGG
ATACGCTGCTTTAATGCCTTTGTATCATGCTATTGCTTCCCGTATGGCTTTCATTTTCTCCTCCTTGTAT
AAATCCTGGTTGCTGTCTCTTTATGAGGAGTTGTGGCCCGTTGTCAGGCAACGTGGCGTGGTGTGCACTG
TGTTTGCTGACGCAACCCCCACTGGTTGGGGCATTGCCACCACCTGTCAGCTCCTTTCCGGGACTTTCGC
TTTCCCCCTCCCTATTGCCACGGCGGAACTCATCGCCGCCTGCCTTGCCCGCTGCTGGACAGGGGCTCGG
CTGTTGGGCACTGACAATTCCGTGGTGTTGTCGGGGAAATCATCGTCCTTTCCTTGGCTGCTCGCCTGTG
TTGCCACCTGGATTCTGCGCGGGACGTCCTTCTGCTACGTCCCTTCGGCCCTCAATCCAGCGGACCTTCC
TTCCCGCGGCCTGCTGCCGGCTCTGCGGCCTCTTCCGCGTCTTCGCCTTCGCCCTCAGACGAGTCGGATC
TCCCTTTGGGCCGCCTCCCCGCATCGATACCGTCGACCTCGATCGAGACCTAGAAAAACATGGAGCAATC
ACAAGTAGCAATACAGCAGCTACCAATGCTGATTGTGCCTGGCTAGAAGCACAAGAGGAGGAGGAGGTGG
GTTTTCCAGTCACACCTCAGGTACCTTTAAGACCAATGACTTACAAGGCAGCTGTAGATCTTAGCCACTT
TTTAAAAGAAAAGGGGGGACTGGAAGGGCTAATTCACTCCCAACGAAGACAAGATATCCTTGATCTGTGG
ATCTACCACACACAAGGCTACTTCCCTGATTGGCAGAACTACACACCAGGGCCAGGGATCAGATATCCAC
TGACCTTTGGATGGTGCTACAAGCTAGTACCAGTTGAGCAAGAGAAGGTAGAAGAAGCCAATGAAGGAGA
GAACACCCGCTTGTTACACCCTGTGAGCCTGCATGGGATGGATGACCCGGAGAGAGAAGTATTAGAGTGG
AGGTTTGACAGCCGCCTAGCATTTCATCACATGGCCCGAGAGCTGCATCCGGACTGTACTGGGTCTCTCT
GGTTAGACCAGATCTGAGCCTGGGAGCTCTCTGGCTAACTAGGGAACCCACTGCTTAAGCCTCAATAAAG
CTTGCCTTGAGTGCTTCAAGTAGTGTGTGCCCGTCTGTTGTGTGACTCTGGTAACTAGAGATCCCTCAGA
CCCTTTTAGTCAGTGTGGAAAATCTCTAGCAGCATGTGAGCAAAAGGCCAGCAAAAGGCCAGGAACCGTA
AAAAGGCCGCGTTGCTGGCGTTTTTCCATAGGCTCCGCCCCCCTGACGAGCATCACAAAAATCGACGCTC
AAGTCAGAGGTGGCGAAACCCGACAGGACTATAAAGATACCAGGCGTTTCCCCCTGGAAGCTCCCTCGTG
CGCTCTCCTGTTCCGACCCTGCCGCTTACCGGATACCTGTCCGCCTTTCTCCCTTCGGGAAGCGTGGCGC
TTTCTCATAGCTCACGCTGTAGGTATCTCAGTTCGGTGTAGGTCGTTCGCTCCAAGCTGGGCTGTGTGCA
CGAACCCCCCGTTCAGCCCGACCGCTGCGCCTTATCCGGTAACTATCGTCTTGAGTCCAACCCGGTAAGA
CACGACTTATCGCCACTGGCAGCAGCCACTGGTAACAGGATTAGCAGAGCGAGGTATGTAGGCGGTGCTA
CAGAGTTCTTGAAGTGGTGGCCTAACTACGGCTACACTAGAAGAACAGTATTTGGTATCTGCGCTCTGCT
GAAGCCAGTTACCTTCGGAAAAAGAGTTGGTAGCTCTTGATCCGGCAAACAAACCACCGCTGGTAGCGGT
GGTTTTTTTGTTTGCAAGCAGCAGATTACGCGCAGAAAAAAAGGATCTCAAGAAGATCCTTTGATCTTTT
CTACGGGGTCTGACGCTCAGTGGAACGAAAACTCACGTTAAGGGATTTTGGTCATGAGATTATCAAAAAG
GATCTTCACCTAGATCCTTTTAAATTAAAAATGAAGTTTTAAATCAATCTAAAGTATATATGAGTAAACT
TGGTCTGACAGTTACCAATGCTTAATCAGTGAGGCACCTATCTCAGCGATCTGTCTATTTCGTTCATCCA
TAGTTGCCTGACTCCCCGTCGTGTAGATAACTACGATACGGGAGGGCTTACCATCTGGCCCCAGTGCTGC
AATGATACCGCGAGACCCACGCTCACCGGCTCCAGATTTATCAGCAATAAACCAGCCAGCCGGAAGGGCC
GAGCGCAGAAGTGGTCCTGCAACTTTATCCGCCTCCATCCAGTCTATTAATTGTTGCCGGGAAGCTAGAG
TAAGTAGTTCGCCAGTTAATAGTTTGCGCAACGTTGTTGCCATTGCTACAGGCATCGTGGTGTCACGCTC
GTCGTTTGGTATGGCTTCATTCAGCTCCGGTTCCCAACGATCAAGGCGAGTTACATGATCCCCCATGTTG
TGCAAAAAAGCGGTTAGCTCCTTCGGTCCTCCGATCGTTGTCAGAAGTAAGTTGGCCGCAGTGTTATCAC
TCATGGTTATGGCAGCACTGCATAATTCTCTTACTGTCATGCCATCCGTAAGATGCTTTTCTGTGACTGG
TGAGTACTCAACCAAGTCATTCTGAGAATAGTGTATGCGGCGACCGAGTTGCTCTTGCCCGGCGTCAATA
CGGGATAATACCGCGCCACATAGCAGAACTTTAAAAGTGCTCATCATTGGAAAACGTTCTTCGGGGCGAA
AACTCTCAAGGATCTTACCGCTGTTGAGATCCAGTTCGATGTAACCCACTCGTGCACCCAACTGATCTTC
AGCATCTTTTACTTTCACCAGCGTTTCTGGGTGAGCAAAAACAGGAAGGCAAAATGCCGCAAAAAAGGGA
ATAAGGGCGACACGGAAATGTTGAATACTCATACTCTTCCTTTTTCAATATTATTGAAGCATTTATCAGG
GTTATTGTCTCATGAGCGGATACATATTTGAATGTATTTAGAAAAATAAACAAATAGGGGTTCCGCGCAC
ATTTCCCCGAAAAGTGCCACCTGACGTCGACGGATCGGGAGATCTCCCGATCCCCTATGGTGCACTCTCA
GTACAATCTGCTCTGATGCCGCATAGTTAAGCCAGTATCTGCTCCCTGCTTGTGTGTTGGAGGTCGCTGA
GTAGTGCGCGAGCAAAATTTAAGCTACAACAAGGCAAGGCTTGACCGACAATTGCATGAAGAATCTGCTT
AGGGTTAGGCGTTTTGCGCTGCTTCGCGATGTACGGGCCAGATATACGCGTTGACATTGATTATTGACTA
GTTATTAATAGTAATCAATTACGGGGTCATTAGTTCATAGCCCATATATGGAGTTCCGCGTTACATAACT
TACGGTAAATGGCCCGCCTGGCTGACCGCCCAACGACCCCCGCCCATTGACGTCAATAATGACGTATGTT
CCCATAGTAACGCCAATAGGGACTTTCCATTGACGTCAATGGGTGGAGTATTTACGGTAAACTGCCCACT
TGGCAGTACATCAAGTGTATCATATGCCAAGTACGCCCCCTATTGACGTCAATGACGGTAAATGGCCCGC
CTGGCATTATGCCCAGTACATGACCTTATGGGACTTTCCTACTTGGCAGTACATCTACGTATTAGTCATC
GCTATTACCATGGTGATGCGGTTTTGGCAGTACATCAATGGGCGTGGATAGCGGTTTGACTCACGGGGAT
TTCCAAGTCTCCACCCCATTGACGTCAATGGGAGTTTGTTTTGGCACCAAAATCAACGGGACTTTCCAAA
ATGTCGTAACAACTCCGCCCCATTGACGCAAATGGGCGGTAGGCGTGTACGGTGGGAGGTCTATATAAGC
AGCGCGTTTTGCCTGTACTGGGTCTCTCTGGTTAGACCAGATCTGAGCCTGGGAGCTCTCTGGCTAACTA
GGGAACCCACTGCTTAAGCCTCAATAAAGCTTGCCTTGAGTGCTTCAAGTAGTGTGTGCCCGTCTGTTGT
GTGACTCTGGTAACTAGAGATCCCTCAGACCCTTTTAGTCAGTGTGGAAAATCTCTAGCAGTGGCGCCCG
AACAGGGACTTGAAAGCGAAAGGGAAACCAGAGGAGCTCTCTCGACGCAGGACTCGGCTTGCTGAAGCGC
GCACGGCAAGAGGCGAGGGGCGGCGACTGGTGAGTACGCCAAAAATTTTGACTAGCGGAGGCTAGAAGGA
GAGAGATGGGTGCGAGAGCGTCAGTATTAAGCGGGGGAGAATTAGATCGCGATGGGAAAAAATTCGGTTA
AGGCCAGGGGGAAAGAAAAAATATAAATTAAAACATATAGTATGGGCAAGCAGGGAGCTAGAACGATTCG
CAGTTAATCCTGGCCTGTTAGAAACATCAGAAGGCTGTAGACAAATACTGGGACAGCTACAACCATCCCT
TCAGACAGGATCAGAAGAACTTAGATCATTATATAATACAGTAGCAACCCTCTATTGTGTGCATCAAAGG
ATAGAGATAAAAGACACCAAGGAAGCTTTAGACAAGATAGAGGAAGAGCAAAACAAAAGTAAGACCACCG
CACAGCAAGCGGCCGGCCGCTGATCTTCAGACCTGGAGGAGGAGATATGAGGGACAATTGGAGAAGTGAA
TTATATAAATATAAAGTAGTAAAAATTGAACCATTAGGAGTAGCACCCACCAAGGCAAAGAGAAGAGTGG
TGCAGAGAGAAAAAAGAGCAGTGGGAATAGGAGCTTTGTTCCTTGGGTTCTTGGGAGCAGCAGGAAGCAC
TATGGGCGCAGCGTCAATGACGCTGACGGTACAGGCCAGA
